Addgene plasmid #79419: pcDNA3/hArf1(WT)-mCherry
Purpose: Expresses C-terminally mCherry-tagged Arf1(WT) in mammalian cells
Depositing lab: Kazuhisa Nakayama. Depositing organization: Kyoto University, Graduate School of Pharmaceutical Sciences. Publication: Structural basis for Arf6-MKLP1 complex formation on the Flemming body responsible for cytokinesis. Makyio H, Ohgi M, Takei T, Takahashi S, Takatsu H, Katoh Y, Hanai A, Ueda T, Kanaho Y, Xie Y, Shin HW, Kamikubo H, Kataoka M, Kawasaki M, Kato R, Wakatsuki S, Nakayama K. EMBO J. 2012 May 30;31(11):2590-603. doi: 10.1038/emboj.2012.89. Epub 2012 Apr 20. PubMed 22522702.
Backbone
  Vector backbone: pcDNA3
  Backbone manufacturer: Invitrogen
  Vector type: Mammalian Expression
  Selectable markers: Neomycin (select with G418)
Growth in bacteria
  Bacterial resistance: Ampicillin, 100 μg/mL
  Growth temperature: 37°C
  Growth strain: DH5alpha
  Copy number: Unknown
Gene/Insert
  Gene/Insert name: Arf1
  Species: H. sapiens (human)
  Entrez Gene: ARF1 (a.k.a. PVNH8)
  Tag / fusion protein: mCherry (C terminal on backbone)
Terms and licenses: Academic/Nonprofit Terms; Industry Terms: Not Available to Industry
How to cite: pcDNA3/hArf1(WT)-mCherry was a gift from Kazuhisa Nakayama (Addgene plasmid # 79419 ; http://n2t.net/addgene:79419 ; RRID:Addgene_79419)
