[The description below was written by a language model from this plasmid's Addgene catalogue record and pLannotate feature annotations shown in this document.]
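Description:
pcDNA3/hArf1(WT)-mCherry is a mammalian expression plasmid of about 6.7 kb built on the Invitrogen pcDNA3 backbone. It produces wild-type human ARF1 fused at its C terminus to the monomeric red fluorescent protein mCherry. The fusion reading frame sits downstream of the human cytomegalovirus immediate-early enhancer and promoter and is terminated by the bovine growth hormone polyadenylation signal, giving strong constitutive expression after transfection. A T7 promoter upstream and an SP6 promoter in reverse orientation downstream flank the insert, as is standard for pcDNA3, and can serve for in vitro transcription or as sequencing primer sites. The annotation software matched the ARF1 coding region to the bovine protein entry, but the catalogue record gives the species as human, and the two are highly conserved. The short "HIV-1 LTR" fragment, and probably the small lacI, ble and bom fragments, look like similarity hits rather than functional elements.

For propagation in E. coli the plasmid carries a high-copy ColE1/pUC-type origin and a β-lactamase gene conferring ampicillin resistance. An f1 origin is also present and allows single-stranded DNA production. A separate cassette, consisting of the SV40 enhancer/early promoter, the neomycin phosphotransferase gene and the SV40 polyadenylation signal, permits G418 selection of stably transfected mammalian cells.

ARF1 is a small GTP-binding protein that regulates coat protein recruitment and vesicle budding at the Golgi. The mCherry fusion is therefore suited to live or fixed-cell imaging of its localization, and the associated publication concerns an Arf6 complex in cytokinesis. Placing the tag at the C terminus leaves the N terminus free, which is normally myristoylated in Arf proteins and contributes to membrane association.
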