Features (pLannotate 1.2.2; 22 found; start..end, strand, type, name):
    226..555     +  promoter       SV40 promoter: SV40 enhancer and early promoter
    622..1413    +  CDS            neo: KKA2_KLEPN - Also known as kan, nptII. Experimental evidence at protein level: Swiss-Prot protein existence level 1. Resistance to kanamycin, neomycin, paromomycin, ribostamycin, butirosin and gentamicin B. From Klebsiella pneumoniae.
   1437..1595    +  CDS            ble (fragment): BLE_KLEPN - Experimental evidence at protein level: Swiss-Prot protein existence level 1. Binding protein with a strong affinity to the bleomycin family of antibiotics. Binds to CL990; an antimitotic-antibiotic compound. From Klebsiella pneumoniae.
   1590..1711    +  polyA_signal   SV40 poly(A) signal: SV40 polyadenylation signal
   1784..1800    -  protein_bind   lac operator: The lac repressor binds to the lac operator to inhibit transcription in E. coli. This inhibition can be relieved by adding lactose or isopropyl-β-D-thiogalactopyranoside (IPTG). lac repressor encoded by lacI
   1808..1838    -  promoter       lac promoter: promoter for the E. coli lac operon
   1853..1874    -  protein_bind   CAP binding site: CAP binding activates transcription in the presence of cAMP. E. coli catabolite activator protein
   1887..1979    -  CDS            lacI (fragment): lac repressor; lacI; The lac repressor binds to the lac operator to inhibit transcription in E. coli. This inhibition can be relieved by adding lactose or isopropyl-β-D-thiogalactopyranoside (IPTG).
   2162..2750    -  rep_origin     ori: high-copy-number ColE1/pMB1/pBR322/pUC origin of replication
   2921..3781    -  CDS            AmpR: β-lactamase; bla; confers resistance to ampicillin, carbenicillin, and related antibiotics
   3782..3886    -  promoter       AmpR promoter: bla
   3945..3997    -  misc_feature   bom (fragment): basis of mobility region from pBR322
   4152..4531    +  enhancer       CMV enhancer: human cytomegalovirus immediate early enhancer
   4532..4735    +  promoter       CMV promoter: human cytomegalovirus (CMV) immediate early promoter
   4731..4764    +  LTR            5' LTR (truncated) (fragment): truncated 5' long terminal repeat (LTR) from HIV-1
   4780..4798    +  promoter       T7 promoter: promoter for bacteriophage T7 RNA polymerase
   4836..5378    +  CDS            ARF1: ARF1_BOVIN - Experimental evidence at protein level: Swiss-Prot protein existence level 1. GTP-binding protein involved in protein trafficking among different compartments. Modulates vesicle budding and uncoating within the Golgi complex. Deactivation induces the redistribution of the entire Golgi complex to the endoplasmic reticulum, suggesting a crucial role in protein trafficking. In its GTP-bound form, its triggers the association with coat proteins with the Golgi membrane. The hydrolysis of ARF1-bound GTP, which is mediated by ARFGAPs proteins, is required for dissociation of coat protein
   5403..6110    +  CDS            mCherry: mCherry is a basic (constitutively fluorescent) red fluorescent protein published in 2004, derived from Discosoma sp.. It is reported to be a very rapidly-maturing monomer with low acid sensitivity.
   6129..6147    -  promoter       SP6 promoter: promoter for bacteriophage SP6 RNA polymerase
   6173..6397    +  polyA_signal   bGH poly(A) signal: bovine growth hormone polyadenylation signal
   6401..6422    +  promoter       SV40 promoter (fragment): SV40 enhancer and early promoter
   6443..212     +  rep_origin     f1 ori (across the origin) (sequence partly withheld): f1 bacteriophage origin of replication; arrow indicates direction of (+) strand synthesis
>Addgene plasmid #79419 | pcDNA3/hArf1(WT)-mCherry | addgene full sequence | sequence record 176228 | Addgene NGS Result
[49 nt withheld, positions 1-49]
CCTTTGACGTTGGAGTCCACGTTCTTT
[37 nt withheld, positions 77-113]
ACCCTATCTCGGTCTATTCTTTTGATTTATAAGGGATTTTGCCGATTTCGGCCTATTGGTTAAAAAATGA
GCTGATTTAACAAAAATTTAACGCGAATTAATTCTGTGGAATGTGTGTCAGTTAGGGTGTGGAAAGTCCC
CAGGCTCCCCAGCAGGCAGAAGTATGCAAAGCATGCATCTCAATTAGTCAGCAACCAGGTGTGGAAAGTC
CCCAGGCTCCCCAGCAGGCAGAAGTATGCAAAGCATGCATCTCAATTAGTCAGCAACCATAGTCCCGCCC
CTAACTCCGCCCATCCCGCCCCTAACTCCGCCCAGTTCCGCCCATTCTCCGCCCCATGGCTGACTAATTT
TTTTTATTTATGCAGAGGCCGAGGCCGCCTCTGCCTCTGAGCTATTCCAGAAGTAGTGAGGAGGCTTTTT
TGGAGGCCTAGGCTTTTGCAAAAAGCTCCCGGGAGCTTGTATATCCATTTTCGGATCTGATCAAGAGACA
GGATGAGGATCGTTTCGCATGATTGAACAAGATGGATTGCACGCAGGTTCTCCGGCCGCTTGGGTGGAGA
GGCTATTCGGCTATGACTGGGCACAACAGACAATCGGCTGCTCTGATGCCGCCGTGTTCCGGCTGTCAGC
GCAGGGGCGCCCGGTTCTTTTTGTCAAGACCGACCTGTCCGGTGCCCTGAATGAACTGCAGGACGAGGCA
GCGCGGCTATCGTGGCTGGCCACGACGGGCGTTCCTTGCGCAGCTGTGCTCGACGTTGTCACTGAAGCGG
GAAGGGACTGGCTGCTATTGGGCGAAGTGCCGGGGCAGGATCTCCTGTCATCTCACCTTGCTCCTGCCGA
GAAAGTATCCATCATGGCTGATGCAATGCGGCGGCTGCATACGCTTGATCCGGCTACCTGCCCATTCGAC
CACCAAGCGAAACATCGCATCGAGCGAGCACGTACTCGGATGGAAGCCGGTCTTGTCGATCAGGATGATC
TGGACGAAGAGCATCAGGGGCTCGCGCCAGCCGAACTGTTCGCCAGGCTCAAGGCGCGCATGCCCGACGG
CGAGGATCTCGTCGTGACCCATGGCGATGCCTGCTTGCCGAATATCATGGTGGAAAATGGCCGCTTTTCT
GGATTCATCGACTGTGGCCGGCTGGGTGTGGCGGACCGCTATCAGGACATAGCGTTGGCTACCCGTGATA
TTGCTGAAGAGCTTGGCGGCGAATGGGCTGACCGCTTCCTCGTGCTTTACGGTATCGCCGCTCCCGATTC
GCAGCGCATCGCCTTCTATCGCCTTCTTGACGAGTTCTTCTGAGCGGGACTCTGGGGTTCGAAATGACCG
ACCAAGCGACGCCCAACCTGCCATCACGAGATTTCGATTCCACCGCCGCCTTCTATGAAAGGTTGGGCTT
CGGAATCGTTTTCCGGGACGCCGGCTGGATGATCCTCCAGCGCGGGGATCTCATGCTGGAGTTCTTCGCC
CACCCCAACTTGTTTATTGCAGCTTATAATGGTTACAAATAAAGCAATAGCATCACAAATTTCACAAATA
AAGCATTTTTTTCACTGCATTCTAGTTGTGGTTTGTCCAAACTCATCAATGTATCTTATCATGTCTGTAT
ACCGTCGACCTCTAGCTAGAGCTTGGCGTAATCATGGTCATAGCTGTTTCCTGTGTGAAATTGTTATCCG
CTCACAATTCCACACAACATACGAGCCGGAAGCATAAAGTGTAAAGCCTGGGGTGCCTAATGAGTGAGCT
AACTCACATTAATTGCGTTGCGCTCACTGCCCGCTTTCCAGTCGGGAAACCTGTCGTGCCAGCTGCATTA
ATGAATCGGCCAACGCGCGGGGAGAGGCGGTTTGCGTATTGGGCGCTCTTCCGCTTCCTCGCTCACTGAC
TCGCTGCGCTCGGTCGTTCGGCTGCGGCGAGCGGTATCAGCTCACTCAAAGGCGGTAATACGGTTATCCA
CAGAATCAGGGGATAACGCAGGAAAGAACATGTGAGCAAAAGGCCAGCAAAAGGCCAGGAACCGTAAAAA
GGCCGCGTTGCTGGCGTTTTTCCATAGGCTCCGCCCCCCTGACGAGCATCACAAAAATCGACGCTCAAGT
CAGAGGTGGCGAAACCCGACAGGACTATAAAGATACCAGGCGTTTCCCCCTGGAAGCTCCCTCGTGCGCT
CTCCTGTTCCGACCCTGCCGCTTACCGGATACCTGTCCGCCTTTCTCCCTTCGGGAAGCGTGGCGCTTTC
TCATAGCTCACGCTGTAGGTATCTCAGTTCGGTGTAGGTCGTTCGCTCCAAGCTGGGCTGTGTGCACGAA
CCCCCCGTTCAGCCCGACCGCTGCGCCTTATCCGGTAACTATCGTCTTGAGTCCAACCCGGTAAGACACG
ACTTATCGCCACTGGCAGCAGCCACTGGTAACAGGATTAGCAGAGCGAGGTATGTAGGCGGTGCTACAGA
GTTCTTGAAGTGGTGGCCTAACTACGGCTACACTAGAAGAACAGTATTTGGTATCTGCGCTCTGCTGAAG
CCAGTTACCTTCGGAAAAAGAGTTGGTAGCTCTTGATCCGGCAAACAAACCACCGCTGGTAGCGGTGGTT
TTTTTGTTTGCAAGCAGCAGATTACGCGCAGAAAAAAAGGATCTCAAGAAGATCCTTTGATCTTTTCTAC
GGGGTCTGACGCTCAGTGGAACGAAAACTCACGTTAAGGGATTTTGGTCATGAGATTATCAAAAAGGATC
TTCACCTAGATCCTTTTAAATTAAAAATGAAGTTTTAAATCAATCTAAAGTATATATGAGTAAACTTGGT
CTGACAGTTACCAATGCTTAATCAGTGAGGCACCTATCTCAGCGATCTGTCTATTTCGTTCATCCATAGT
TGCCTGACTCCCCGTCGTGTAGATAACTACGATACGGGAGGGCTTACCATCTGGCCCCAGTGCTGCAATG
ATACCGCGAGACCCACGCTCACCGGCTCCAGATTTATCAGCAATAAACCAGCCAGCCGGAAGGGCCGAGC
GCAGAAGTGGTCCTGCAACTTTATCCGCCTCCATCCAGTCTATTAATTGTTGCCGGGAAGCTAGAGTAAG
TAGTTCGCCAGTTAATAGTTTGCGCAACGTTGTTGCCATTGCTACAGGCATCGTGGTGTCACGCTCGTCG
TTTGGTATGGCTTCATTCAGCTCCGGTTCCCAACGATCAAGGCGAGTTACATGATCCCCCATGTTGTGCA
AAAAAGCGGTTAGCTCCTTCGGTCCTCCGATCGTTGTCAGAAGTAAGTTGGCCGCAGTGTTATCACTCAT
GGTTATGGCAGCACTGCATAATTCTCTTACTGTCATGCCATCCGTAAGATGCTTTTCTGTGACTGGTGAG
TACTCAACCAAGTCATTCTGAGAATAGTGTATGCGGCGACCGAGTTGCTCTTGCCCGGCGTCAATACGGG
ATAATACCGCGCCACATAGCAGAACTTTAAAAGTGCTCATCATTGGAAAACGTTCTTCGGGGCGAAAACT
CTCAAGGATCTTACCGCTGTTGAGATCCAGTTCGATGTAACCCACTCGTGCACCCAACTGATCTTCAGCA
TCTTTTACTTTCACCAGCGTTTCTGGGTGAGCAAAAACAGGAAGGCAAAATGCCGCAAAAAAGGGAATAA
GGGCGACACGGAAATGTTGAATACTCATACTCTTCCTTTTTCAATATTATTGAAGCATTTATCAGGGTTA
TTGTCTCATGAGCGGATACATATTTGAATGTATTTAGAAAAATAAACAAATAGGGGTTCCGCGCACATTT
CCCCGAAAAGTGCCACCTGACGTCGACGGATCGGGAGATCTCCCGATCCCCTATGGTGCACTCTCAGTAC
AATCTGCTCTGATGCCGCATAGTTAAGCCAGTATCTGCTCCCTGCTTGTGTGTTGGAGGTCGCTGAGTAG
TGCGCGAGCAAAATTTAAGCTACAACAAGGCAAGGCTTGACCGACAATTGCATGAAGAATCTGCTTAGGG
TTAGGCGTTTTGCGCTGCTTCGCGATGTACGGGCCAGATATACGCGTTGACATTGATTATTGACTAGTTA
TTAATAGTAATCAATTACGGGGTCATTAGTTCATAGCCCATATATGGAGTTCCGCGTTACATAACTTACG
GTAAATGGCCCGCCTGGCTGACCGCCCAACGACCCCCGCCCATTGACGTCAATAATGACGTATGTTCCCA
TAGTAACGCCAATAGGGACTTTCCATTGACGTCAATGGGTGGAGTATTTACGGTAAACTGCCCACTTGGC
AGTACATCAAGTGTATCATATGCCAAGTACGCCCCCTATTGACGTCAATGACGGTAAATGGCCCGCCTGG
CATTATGCCCAGTACATGACCTTATGGGACTTTCCTACTTGGCAGTACATCTACGTATTAGTCATCGCTA
TTACCATGGTGATGCGGTTTTGGCAGTACATCAATGGGCGTGGATAGCGGTTTGACTCACGGGGATTTCC
AAGTCTCCACCCCATTGACGTCAATGGGAGTTTGTTTTGGCACCAAAATCAACGGGACTTTCCAAAATGT
CGTAACAACTCCGCCCCATTGACGCAAATGGGCGGTAGGCGTGTACGGTGGGAGGTCTATATAAGCAGAG
CTCTCTGGCTAACTAGAGAACCCACTGCTTACTGGCTTATCGAAATTAATACGACTCACTATAGGGAGAC
CCAAGCTTGGTACCGAGCTCGGATCCGCCACCATGGGGAACATCTTCGCCAACCTCTTCAAGGGCCTTTT
TGGCAAAAAAGAAATGCGCATCCTCATGGTGGGCCTGGATGCTGCAGGGAAGACCACGATCCTCTACAAG
CTTAAGCTGGGTGAGATCGTGACCACCATTCCCACCATAGGCTTCAACGTGGAAACCGTGGAGTACAAGA
ACATCAGCTTCACTGTGTGGGACGTGGGTGGCCAGGACAAGATCCGGCCCCTGTGGCGCCACTACTTCCA
GAACACACAAGGCCTGATCTTCGTGGTGGACAGCAATGACAGAGAGCGTGTGAACGAGGCCCGTGAGGAG
CTCATGAGGATGCTGGCCGAGGACGAGCTCCGGGATGCTGTCCTCCTGGTGTTCGCCAACAAGCAGGACC
TCCCCAACGCCATGAATGCGGCCGAGATCACAGACAAGCTGGGGCTGCACTCACTACGCCACAGGAACTG
GTACATTCAGGCCACCTGCGCCACCAGCGGCGACGGGCTCTATGAAGGACTGGACTGGCTGTCCAATCAG
CTCCGGAACCAGAAGCTCGAGGGACTTAGGTCTGCCACCATGGTGAGCAAGGGCGAGGAGGATAACATGG
CCATCATCAAGGAGTTCATGCGCTTCAAGGTGCACATGGAGGGCTCCGTGAACGGCCACGAGTTCGAGAT
CGAGGGCGAGGGCGAGGGCCGCCCCTACGAGGGCACCCAGACCGCCAAGCTGAAGGTGACCAAGGGTGGC
CCCCTGCCCTTCGCCTGGGACATCCTGTCCCCTCAGTTCATGTACGGCTCCAAGGCCTACGTGAAGCACC
CCGCCGACATCCCCGACTACTTGAAGCTGTCCTTCCCCGAGGGCTTCAAGTGGGAGCGCGTGATGAACTT
CGAGGACGGCGGCGTGGTGACCGTGACCCAGGACTCCTCCCTGCAGGACGGCGAGTTCATCTACAAGGTG
AAGCTGCGCGGCACCAACTTCCCCTCCGACGGCCCCGTAATGCAGAAGAAGACCATGGGCTGGGAGGCCT
CCTCCGAGCGGATGTACCCCGAGGACGGCGCCCTGAAGGGCGAGATCAAGCAGAGGCTGAAGCTGAAGGA
CGGCGGCCACTACGACGCTGAGGTCAAGACCACCTACAAGGCCAAGAAGCCCGTGCAGCTGCCCGGCGCC
TACAACGTCAACATCAAGTTGGACATCACCTCCCACAACGAGGACTACACCATCGTGGAACAGTACGAAC
GCGCCGAGGGCCGCCACTCCACCGGCGGCATGGACGAGCTGTACAAGTAATCTAGAGGGCCCTATTCTAT
AGTGTCACCTAAATGCTAGAGCTCGCTGATCAGCCTCGACTGTGCCTTCTAGTTGCCAGCCATCTGTTGT
TTGCCCCTCCCCCGTGCCTTCCTTGACCCTGGAAGGTGCCACTCCCACTGTCCTTTCCTAATAAAATGAG
GAAATTGCATCGCATTGTCTGAGTAGGTGTCATTCTATTCTGGGGGGTGGGGTGGGGCAGGACAGCAAGG
GGGAGGATTGGGAAGACAATAGCAGGCATGCTGGGGATGCGGTGGGCTCTATGGCTTCTGAGGCGGAAAG
AACCAGCTGGGGCTCTAGGGGGTATCCCC
[124 nt withheld, positions 6443-6566]
C
[91 nt withheld, positions 6568-6658]
A
